>Addgene plasmid #115540 | pCHKU38.1-2.2 | depositor full sequence | sequence record 217878 | pCHKU38.1-2.2 sequence 13010 bps
TATCTAAAAATTGCCTTATGATCCGTCTCTCCGGTTACAGCCTGTGTAACTGATTAATCCTGCCTTTCTA
ATCACCATTCTAATGTTTTAATTAAGGGATTTTGTCTTCATTAACGGCTTTCGCTCATAAAAATGTTATG
ACGTTTTGCCCGCAGGCGGGAAACCATCCACTTCACGAGACTGATCTCCTCTGCCGGAACACCGGGCATC
TCCAACTTATAAGTTGGAGAAATAAGAGAATTTCAGATTGAGAGAATGAAAAAAAAAAAAAAAAAAAAGG
CAGAGGAGAGCATAGAAATGGGGTTCACTTTTTGGTAAAGCTATAGCATGCCTATCACATATAAATAGAG
TGCCAGTAGCGACTTTTTTCACACTCGAAATACTCTTACTACTGCTCTCTTGTTGTTTTTATCACTTCTT
GTTTCTTCTTGGTAAATAGAATATCAAGCTACAAAAAGCATACAATCAACTATCAACTATTAACTATATC
GTAATACACAATGGATTATAAGGATGATGATGATAAGACTAGTATGACAAAAGCTATGCGGGTCTTCCTC
TTTGGAGATCTAAATGTCTCCTTCGAGGAGAGCCTCAGAGAGTTGCTCTACACCAAGGACATGCCAGTCT
TGAAATCTTTCCTTGAAAAGGTGGCTTTTGCGCTTCGTGAGGAGATTTCCCGCATGTCCTCTTCCTGGCA
GGCGTTAATGCCACGTTTTACTACCTTAATCGATCTGCTCCCTCAGATCAATGGCAAGATAGGAAGTCCG
GCGCTTAGATTTGCTTTGCTCTGTGTGGCGGAGCTAGGACTGTTCATTCGCTTCCATGAGCGAAGGTCTA
TTCCATATCCTACCGGGGACAACTCGTGTCTCTTGGGTATCTGCACTGGATCTTTTGCTGCAGCTGCAGT
CGCCGTATCCCGTGGCCTTACGGACCTCGTTCCCGCTGGCGTCGAGGCGACTCTTGTAGCCCTACGTACA
GCCACACTCTCGCTGCAATGTCGCTTTGACATGTGCAACATGACAGAGACAGGCTCATCCTGCTGGTCCG
CTATTGTCAACCTCACGGAAGAGGACGCTACTAAGCTTGTTGATGCTTTCTGTGAAGCTCATCCGCGAGT
CAGTAGGCCCTATCTCAGTGCGGTGTCCCCAACAAATGTGACCATCAGTGCGAATCCTCAAGTTCTCGAC
GACTTCTTGGCCTTCGCCAAAGTGCAATTTCGAAAGCTCTCCATCGAGTCTCCATACCATGCGCCACAGC
TATTTCCGGAAGTTGTTTGCCTTTCTACGGTCAAAAAATATCACGATTCTCAGCTCGAAGCACGCCAGTT
GCATGTTCCGCTCCTGCTTCCTTCTGGAGCAGAATGCGAGTCTCGAAGCTTCGAAGATGTGTTGAAGGCG
AGCACTCTTCACACACTCCATGAGAAAGTACGATGGGATCGTGTTATCGAAACTGTGTGCACTTTACTGC
AGCAGCGTAAGGCTAGTGCGTGCGAAATCATTCCTGTGCTGTCCAATGCGCCGCAGCTATTGTTCACGCA
CATTCCTCGGAAGTGTGACATCCAAACTGTCGTCAGCGACCTAGAGCGATGCGACCAAGGATCGGCTTGG
AGCAATCCAACCGGCAAGTTTGAGCAGTCCAAGATCGCGATCATCGGCTTTTCGGGTCGGTATCCTGACT
CTTCCAGCAACGACGAGTTCTGGGAGCTGCTACGTGCTGGACGCGATGTGCACAAGAGAATCCCCGAGGA
TAGGTTCGACTGGGAGGCACACTTCGATCCCACGGGAAAGAAGAGAAATACCAGCAGGGTCCAGTACGGG
TGCTTCATCAAAGAGCCTGGCGTTTTCGACACTCGATTTTTCAACATGTCTCCACGCGAGGCTGCTAGTA
CCGATCCTGCGCAGCGCCTGTTGATCACGTCTACGTATGAAGCGCTTGAGATGGCGGGCTTCGTGCCGAA
TCGTACGCCGTCAAGCCAGGTGGACCGCGTTGGGGTTTTCATGGGCACAACAAGCGACGACTGGCGCGAG
GTCAACAGCGGACAAGATGTCGACACGTACTTCATCCCGGGCGGGAACCGCGCCTTCATCCCCGGCAGAA
TCAGTTATTTCTTCAAGTTCTCCGGGCCGAGCCTCAGCATCGATACGGCGTGCTCTTCCAGCTTCTCCGC
CATCCACGCAGCCTGCGCGTACTTGTGGAAGGGCGACTGTGACACGGCGATCGCGGGCGGCACCAACGTC
CTGACCAATCCGGACAACTTCGCCGGGCTTGACCGAGGCCACTTTCTGTCTACAACGGGAAACTGTAAAC
CGTTCGACGACGCTGCGGATGGCTACTGCCGTGCAGACGCGGTTGGCTGCGTCATCCTCAAGCGATACGA
GGACGCCGTCGCCGACAACGACCCCGTCTACGGCCTGATCGCAGGAGCGCACACAAATCATTGCGGCCAG
GCCGAATCCATCACGCGTCCTCACGAGGGCGATCAGGCGTCCGTGTTTAATCGCGTCTTGAGATACACCA
ACCAAGATCCTCGGGACGTCAGCTACGTTGAGATGCACGGAACAGGCACGCAAGCTGGGGATGCCACCGA
GATGAACTCCGTCCTGTCATGCTTTGTCAGAGGCAAGCAACGGACAGCAGAGTATCCGTTGTACATTGGC
TCTGCGAAGGCCAACATTGGGCACGCAGAATCTGCATCTGGCGTCTCCTCGCTGATCAAGGTGTTGCTAA
TGATGAAGCACAACGAAATCCCGCCGCACTGCGGAATCAAGGGGAAGATCAACCACAATTACCCAGATCT
CAAGGCGCTGAATGTCCACATTGCTTTCAAACCAACACCGTGGACACGCGAGGGCTGCGTCGGTGGCAAA
CGTATTGCATTTTTGAACAATTTCAGCGCCGCAGGCGGCAATACGGCTCTTTTGCTCGAAGACGGTCCCG
TTCGCGCAACCCCAGCAAAAGACATTTCAAGGTCAATTTACCCTGTGGCAGTTTCTGCGAAGAGTGCGAA
ATCTCTCGAGCGTAATGTGAAAGCAATGATTGCATTTCTTGAGGCGAATCCTGACACTGCTCTCCCTAGC
CTCTCATATACCACCACAGCGCGACGCATTCATCACAACTTCAGAACCATGGTTTCTGGAACAGACTTAA
AGTCAATAAAGCTCGAGCTTGACAAGATCCTGTCAAGTCTTCCAGAGAAGCCCATTCCCAATGCTGCTTT
GCTGCCGAAGATTGCATTTGCTTTTACTGGTCAGGGTTCCTTGTACGTGGGAGTCACGAAGGAGCTTTTC
GATGCCGACGAAGTGTTCAGGAGCGAAGTGCTGCGCTTGGATATCATTGCTCAACAGCATGGACTACCAA
GCTTCATTCCACTCCTCGATGGAAGTGCATCTGCGAGGCAACTTGAACAACCTACTATGGCGCATGTTGG
TCACACGGCGCTGCAGATTGCCCTAACGAACATGTGGTCTAGGTTTGGAATTTCTCCTGCTCTGGTCATC
GGCCATAGCCTTGGCGAATACGCCGCACTTTATGCTGCAGGAGTGCTGACGGCCTCTGATGCGATTTATC
TTGTTGGGTCCCGCGCGCGTCTGCTTGAACAATCCTGTACTCCTCGCTCGCATGCCATGATTTCAGTCAA
GGCTTCCATGGCTGCAGTTGAGCCAATAGTCCAAAGTGGGTCATCCTGCGAGATTGCATGTGTAAATCAG
CCTGATGCCACCGTTTTGAGCGGTCCGCGGGAAGAAATAGATTGCATTATGAAAGAGCTCGAAACACTGG
GGCATAAATGCATCAAACTTGAAATTCCATATGCCTTCCATTCGGCACAGGTTGACCCGATTCTGGAGCC
TCTGGGACTTTGTGAAAGAGCTGTACAATTTTCAAATCCGAAAATTCCTTTCCTGTCACCAATGATGGCA
GCTGTAATCACAGAGGTGGAACCTTTCAAGGATGCATATCTGACTAAAGCATGTCGTAAACCAGTCAATT
TCCATGCTGCTCTTCAAGCTGCGCAGGAATTAGGAATAGTGGGTGACAAGACTTTATGGCTTGAAATCGG
ACCTCATCCTTTGTGCGCGGGAATGATCAAAGCGACTCTTGGCTCTGACTCAGTCACAATGCCAACTCTG
ACAAAACGCCAGACCTCTTTGGCCTCTGTGGTTGTTGCTTTACAAGATCTCTACATACGAGGAATTGCTG
TTGACTGGAACGAGTATTATCGACAAGACGCTACTTCGCTTCAAGTTATTGAGCTTCCACAGTACAAGTG
GGATCTTAAGAACTACTGGATTCAATATAAAAACAACTTCTGTCTAACTAAGGGCGACAGCATTGAGACA
AAGGATCTTTCACGCTGTACCGTACCGACCGTCGAAAAAACGATTATCACGCCTGCTGTTCAACACATTA
TTGAAATCAGTAAGGAAAAGGCCTCCATTGTTACTGAGACAGACATCAGCCATTCTGCACTTTCCAACGT
GATTCAAGGCCACAAGGTCAATGGAATTGCATTGTGTCCGTCATCTCTCTACGCAGACATGGCCATGACT
GTTTGTGAACAGTTGTGCAACGCCTGCGAGATACGCATCGAGGAAAGCAGCTTCGAGGTCGGTAGTATGA
ACGTCAAAAAGCCTCTTATCGCAGATGGATCAACTCAATTATTGCGCGTATCCGCAACAGCTGATTTCGA
TTCACGGGAAATTGATTTGTCTTTTTACAGTGTTTCCGCGAGTGGTACTAAATTAGCTGACCACGCAACT
TGTAAAGCTCGTATCAGGAGCAAGGGCTCTCGCGATGACTGGCAAAGGATGTCTTTCCTGATCAAACACA
GACTGGAAGCTCTTGAAGCCAGTGTTGATCATGGCACCGCGAATAAGATGAAACGGGGTATTGTTTACAA
GCTCTTCAGCGCTTTAGTCGACTACAGTCAAGGTTATCGCGGCATGGAGGAGGTAACTCTTGACAGCAGT
GCACTTGAAGCTACGGCCAAGGTTCGCTTCCAATGTGGCCCCGAAGGCTACGTTCTCAACCCTCAGTGGA
TAGATTGTCTGGGCCATATCGCCGGTTTCATCATGAACGGAAATGACTCTGTTGCTTCCAGAGACACAGT
CTTCGTGAATCATGGTTGGGAAAATATGCAGATCGCAACTAAGTTCTCCGAGGATAAGACATATCGGACA
TATAACAAGATGCAGCTGACCACCAACAATATCTATGTTGGGGACACATACATCCTTGAGGGTGACGAAA
TAGTTGCCATTTATTCTGGCATAAAGTTTCAAGGTGTGCCTCGTCGTGTACTCGACCAGTTGCTTCCGTC
TGGGCAGCGGCGAGCAATTCCAGTCACCACAACACCCGCTCCCAAACTTCAAGAAGCCAAAATTTCAAAT
GCTCTTTCTAAGGGGAAGAGTATTTCATCACCGAAGCACAAGGTGTCATCTATTAAAGACACGATTCTCA
ATCTAATTGCCGAGGCTGTTGGCCTTGATGTCAACGAACTGAAACCCGACACGACCTTTGACGAGTGCGG
AGTTGATTCTTTACTCTCACTCAATATTTCTAAAGCGATGCATGATCAGCTTGGGCTGGATATCAACTCC
AGTACATTTGCAGAATGTCCAACAATCAGCTCTTTCTTGAGCCGGGTTAAAGAAAACGAAGCTTCTCCAG
GGACTCTAACACCTCAATCATCCAATTCCAGTACTACCGATCTCGATAGTCTTCTGGATGACAATATAAG
TCTCGCGTCATCTATTACTAGCGATGAAGACGAGAAAGAGGAGCCACTTGAAAAGAGCACCAACAAGACT
ATCGAGCTCATCAGATCAGTTATTGCTGCCGAAGTTGGACTTGAACCATCTGAAATTGGTGATTCGACAA
ATTTCTCAGACCTCGGCATTGACTCTTTGCTCAGCCTTAACATTATGAGTCGTCTAGAGGAGATTATCGA
GAGCGAGATTCCAAGGATGCTACTCGCGGAAAATGAGACACTCGAGAAGGTAGCTCGCGCACTTGGTCTG
CAGACAACCGTATCGAATGTGACTCTGGAAAAACAAAAGCAGAAGCTAAGCAACAATACTTCCGAAACAA
AGTTTGCAGTAAGGAGTCCACCGCATGCTTCTAGCCACCTCCTGCAAGGTAACGCGAAGACTGCGACGAA
AAAGCTTTTTCTTTTTCCAGATGGTTCTGGCTCTGCCTTTTCCTACGCAAGCCTCTCAAGGATATCCCCC
TCTGTGGCGGTCTATGGCCTTGCATGTCCATGGCAGAAAGATCCATGGTCCATGGCCGGCGTGTCTTTCT
CTCAGCTCAGCGCCAAATTTATCGCAGCTATCAAAAAGATCCAACCATGTGGACCATATCACCTCGGTGG
CTGGTCTGCCGGTGGAATCAGTGCGTACGATGCTGCGCAACAGCTTGCTGCCGATGGCGATGTTGTAGAG
AGCCTTGTACTGATTGACTCTCCCAATCCCATTGGACTCGAGAACCCTCCACAGCGGATGTATGACTTCT
TTGACGAACTTGACTTTTTCGGCATGGAAGGCAAAGCACCACCAACATGGCTCCGCGCTCACTTTGATGC
CTTCCTTACAACGCTTGATGAGTACAAGATTGCTCCATGGAAACAAGGAAACAGCCCAGCTACGTACATT
GTATACGCAAAAAATGGCGTGTGCGACATGCTGAAGCCTGAGGATCCGCGCCCCGAGATCAGGGATGACG
ACCCTAGGGAAATGAAGTGGCTACTGAACACGCGGACTGACTTTTCTGCGACAGGCTGGAAGAGCCTTGT
TGGAGATTGCAATGTCAGTGTTGGGGTTATTGAAGGAGTCAACCATTTCAGCATGATGAATAAGGGGCCC
AAGTCGGATGAGCTTGCAGACTTCATCAAGAGTGCATTGAAGATGTAGGGAGATTGATAAGACTTTTCTA
GTTGCATATCTTTTATATTTAAATCTTATCTATTAGTTAATTTTTTGTAATTTATCCTTATATATAGTCT
GGTTATTCTAAAATATCATTTCAGTATCTAAAAATTCCCCTCTTTTTTCAGTTATATCTTAACAGGCGAC
AGTCCAAATGTTGATTTATCCCAGTCCGATTCATCAGGGTTGTGAAGCATTTTGTCAATGGTCGAAATCA
CATCAGTAATAGTGCCTCTTACTTGCCTCATAGAATTTCTTTCTCTTAACGTCACCGTTTGGTCTTTTAT
AGTTTCGAAATCTATGGTGATACCAAATGGTGTTCCCAATTCATCGTTACGGGCGTATTTTTTACCAATT
GAAGTATTGGAATCGTCAATTTTAAAGTATATCTCTCTTTTACGTAAAGCCTGCGAGATCCTCTTAAGTA
TAGCGGGGAAGCCATCGTTATTCGATATTGTCGTAACAAATACTTTGATCGGCGCTATGCGGCCGCCACC
GCGGTGGAGCTCCAGCTTTTGTTCCCTTTAGTGAGGGTTAATTGCGCGCTTGGCGAGACTCAAACAAGAT
ATATTTTGCCCGCCTTACAGACGAAACTAGTTGGAGGTTATGGAGCATACTATCACGTGGGCGGCCACTG
GTGAGTTACTACACCCCAGGGGCAACGTTGATGCTCCTAAAAAACTCTGGCTGGACGCAAGCCGTAACAC
CCGTGTCACTTCATAATCGTTTGCAATTCAGGGCTTGATCTACACATTACCCTGTTATCCCTATTAATTA
ATACGGTTATCCACAGAATCAGGGGATAACGCAGGAAAGAACATGTGAGCAAAAGGCCAGCAAAAGGCCA
GGAACCGTAAAAAGGCCGCGTTGCTGGCGTTTTTCCATAGGCTCCGCCCCCCTGACGAGCATCACAAAAA
TCGACGCTCAAGTCAGAGGTGGCGAAACCCGACAGGACTATAAAGATACCAGGCGTTTCCCCCTGGAAGC
TCCCTCGTGCGCTCTCCTGTTCCGACCCTGCCGCTTACCGGATACCTGTCCGCCTTTCTCCCTTCGGGAA
GCGTGGCGCTTTCTCATAGCTCACGCTGTAGGTATCTCAGTTCGGTGTAGGTCGTTCGCTCCAAGCTGGG
CTGTGTGCACGAACCCCCCGTTCAGCCCGACCGCTGCGCCTTATCCGGTAACTATCGTCTTGAGTCCAAC
CCGGTAAGACACGACTTATCGCCACTGGCAGCAGCCACTGGTAACAGGATTAGCAGAGCGAGGTATGTAG
GCGGTGCTACAGAGTTCTTGAAGTGGTGGCCTAACTACGGCTACACTAGAAGGACAGTATTTGGTATCTG
CGCTCTGCTGAAGCCAGTTACCTTCGGAAAAAGAGTTGGTAGCTCTTGATCCGGCAAACAAACCACCGCT
GGTAGCGGTGGTTTTTTTGTTTGCAAGCAGCAGATTACGCGCAGAAAAAAAGGATCTCAAGAAGATCCTT
TGATCTTTTCTACGGGGTCTGACGCTCAGTGGAACGAAAACTCACGTTAAGGGATTTTGGTCATGAGATT
ATCAAAAAGGATCTTCACCTAGATCCTTTTAAATTAAAAATGAAGTTTTAAATCAATCTAAAGTATATAT
GAGTAAACTTGGTCTGACAGTTACCAATGCTTAATCAGTGAGGCACCTATCTCAGCGATCTGTCTATTTC
GTTCATCCATAGTTGCCTGACTCCCCGTCGTGTAGATAACTACGATACGGGAGGGCTTACCATCTGGCCC
CAGTGCTGCAATGATACCGCGAGACCCACGCTCACCGGCTCCAGATTTATCAGCAATAAACCAGCCAGCC
GGAAGGGCCGAGCGCAGAAGTGGTCCTGCAACTTTATCCGCCTCCATCCAGTCTATTAATTGTTGCCGGG
AAGCTAGAGTAAGTAGTTCGCCAGTTAATAGTTTGCGCAACGTTGTTGCCATTGCTACAGGCATCGTGGT
GTCACGCTCGTCGTTTGGTATGGCTTCATTCAGCTCCGGTTCCCAACGATCAAGGCGAGTTACATGATCC
CCCATGTTGTGCAAAAAAGCGGTTAGCTCCTTCGGTCCTCCGATCGTTGTCAGAAGTAAGTTGGCCGCAG
TGTTATCACTCATGGTTATGGCAGCACTGCATAATTCTCTTACTGTCATGCCATCCGTAAGATGCTTTTC
TGTGACTGGTGAGTACTCAACCAAGTCATTCTGAGAATAGTGTATGCGGCGACCGAGTTGCTCTTGCCCG
GCGTCAATACGGGATAATACCGCGCCACATAGCAGAACTTTAAAAGTGCTCATCATTGGAAAACGTTCTT
CGGGGCGAAAACTCTCAAGGATCTTACCGCTGTTGAGATCCAGTTCGATGTAACCCACTCGTGCACCCAA
CTGATCTTCAGCATCTTTTACTTTCACCAGCGTTTCTGGGTGAGCAAAAACAGGAAGGCAAAATGCCGCA
AAAAAGGGAATAAGGGCGACACGGAAATGTTGAATACTCATACTCTTCCTTTTTCAATATTATTGAAGCA
TTTATCAGGGTTATTGTCTCATGAGCGGATACATATTTGAATGTATTTAGAAAAATAAACAAATAGGGGT
TCCGCGCACATTTCCCCGAAAAGTGCCACCTGAACGAAGCATCTGTGCTTCATTTTGTAGAACAAAAATG
CAACGCGAGAGCGCTAATTTTTCAAACAAAGAATCTGAGCTGCATTTTTACAGAACAGAAATGCAACGCG
AAAGCGCTATTTTACCAACGAAGAATCTGTGCTTCATTTTTGTAAAACAAAAATGCAACGCGAGAGCGCT
AATTTTTCAAACAAAGAATCTGAGCTGCATTTTTACAGAACAGAAATGCAACGCGAGAGCGCTATTTTAC
CAACAAAGAATCTATACTTCTTTTTTGTTCTACAAAAATGCATCCCGAGAGCGCTATTTTTCTAACAAAG
CATCTTAGATTACTTTTTTTCTCCTTTGTGCGCTCTATAATGCAGTCTCTTGATAACTTTTTGCACTGTA
GGTCCGTTAAGGTTAGAAGAAGGCTACTTTGGTGTCTATTTTCTCTTCCATAAAAAAAGCCTGACTCCAC
TTCCCGCGTTTACTGATTACTAGCGAAGCTGCGGGTGCATTTTTTCAAGATAAAGGCATCCCCGATTATA
TTCTATACCGATGTGGATTGCGCATACTTTGTGAACAGAAAGTGATAGCGTTGATGATTCTTCATTGGTC
AGAAAATTATGAACGGTTTCTTCTATTTTGTCTCTATATACTACGTATAGGAAATGTTTACATTTTCGTA
TTGTTTTCGATTCACTCTATGAATAGTTCTTACTACAATTTTTTTGTCTAAAGAGTAATACTAGAGATAA
ACATAAAAAATGTAGAGGTCGAGTTTAGATGCAAGTTCAAGGAGCGAAAGGTGGATGGGTAGGTTATATA
GGGATATAGCACAGAGATATATAGCAAAGAGATACTTTTGAGCAATGTTTGTGGAAGCGGTATTCGCAAT
ATTTTAGTAGCTCGTTACAGTCCGGTGCGTTTTTGGTTTTTTGAAAGTGCGTCTTCAGAGCGCTTTTGGT
TTTCAAAAGCGCTCTGAAGTTCCTATACTTTCTAGAGAATAGGAACTTCGGAATAGGAACTTCAAAGCGT
TTCCGAAAACGAGCGCTTCCGAAAATGCAACGCGAGCTGCGCACATACAGCTCACTGTTCACGTCGCACC
TATATCTGCGTGTTGCCTGTATATATATATACATGAGAAGAACGGCATAGTGCGTGTTTATGCTTAAATG
CGTACTTATATGCGTCTATTTATGTAGGATGAAAGGTAGTCTAGTACCTCCTGTGATATTATCCCATTCC
ATGCGGGGTATCGTATGCTTCCTTCAGCACTACCCTTTAGCTGTTCTATATGCTGCCACTCCTCAATTGG
ATTAGTCTCATCCTTCAATGCTATCATTTCCTTTGATATTGGATCATACTAAGAAACCATTATTATCATG
ACATTAACCTATAAAAATAGGCGTATCACGAGGCCCTTTCGTCTCGCGCGTTTCGGTGATGACGGTGAAA
ACCTCGGCGCGCCATTACCCTGTTATCCCTAATATACAACGCAAAGAAGCTGGAAAATTGGCGAGGGAAT
CCTGTTTCTGTCTATCCAAGAATGGGCATGAGGTGGCAACCGTCGTGCTAGCGTACAGGGTGCACTTTGT
AACCATTTGGGACACCGGACACTCGCTGTTTTCGAAATTACCCTTTAAGCGCGGGTATTGAACCAGGCTT
ATGCCCAAGATCGTAGCAAGCATTTAACTGTGGGAATACTCAGGTATCGTAAGATGCAAGAGTTCGAATC
TCTTAGCAACCATTATTTTTTTCCTCAACATAACGAGAACACACAGGGGCGCTATCGCACAGAATCAAAT
TCGATGACTGGAAATTTTTTGTTAATTTCAGAGGTCGCCTGACGCATATACCTTTTTCAACTGAAAAATT
GGGAGAAAAAGGAAAGGTGAGAGGCCGGAACCGGCTTTTCATATAGAATAGAGAAGCGTTCATGACTAAA
TGCTTGCATCACAATACTTGAAGTTGACAATATTATTTAAGGACCTATTGTTTTTTCCAATAGGTGGTTA
GCAATCGTCTTACTTTCTAACTTTTCTTACCTTTTACATTTCAGCAATATATATATATATTTCAAGGATA
TACCATTCTAATGTCTGCCCCTATGTCTGCCCCTAAGAAGATCGTCGTTTTGCCAGGTGACCACGTTGGT
CAAGAAATCACAGCCGAAGCCATTAAGGTTCTTAAAGCTATTTCTGATGTTCGTTCCAATGTCAAGTTCG
ATTTCGAAAATCATTTAATTGGTGGTGCTGCTATCGATGCTACAGGTGTCCCACTTCCAGATGAGGCGCT
GGAAGCCTCCAAGAAGGTTGATGCCGTTTTGTTAGGTGCTGTGGCTGGTCCTAAATGGGGTACCGGTAGT
GTTAGACCTGAACAAGGTTTACTAAAAATCCGTAAAGAACTTCAATTGTACGCCAACTTAAGACCATGTA
ACTTTGCATCCGACTCTCTTTTAGACTTATCTCCAATCAAGCCACAATTTGCTAAAGGTACTGACTTCGT
TGTTGTCAGAGAATTAGTGGGAGGTATTTACTTTGGTAAGAGAAAGGAAGACGATGGTGATGGTGTCGCT
TGGGATAGTGAACAATACACCGTTCCAGAAGTGCAAAGAATCACAAGAATGGCCGCTTTCATGGCCCTAC
AACATGAGCCACCATTGCCTATTTGGTCCTTGGATAAAGCTAATCTTTTGGCCTCTTCAAGATTATGGAG
AAAAACTGTGGAGGAAACCATCAAGAACGAATTCCCTACATTGAAGGTTCAACATCAATTGATTGATTCT
GCCGCCATGATCCTAGTTAAGAACCCAACCCACCTAAATGGTATTATAATCACCAGCAACATGTTTGGTG
ATATCATCTCCGATGAAGCCTCCGTTATCCCAGGTTCCTTGGGTTTGTTGCCATCTGCGTCCTTGGCCTC
TTTGCCAGACAAGAACACCGCATTTGGTTTGTACGAACCATGCCACGGTTCTGCTCCAGATTTGCCAAAG
AATAAGGTTGACCCTATCGCCACTATCTTGTCTGCTGCAATGATGTTGAAATTGTCATTGAACTTGCCTG
AAGAAGGTAAGGCCATTGAAGATGCAGTTAAAAAGGTTTTGGATGCAGGTATCAGAACTGGTGATTTAGG
TGGTTCCAACAGTACCACCGAAGTCGGTGATGCTGTCGCCGAAGAAGTTAAGAAAATCCTTGCTTAAAAA
GATTCTCTTTTTTTATGATATTTGTACATAAACTTTATAAATGAAATTCATAATAGAAACGACACGAAAT
TACAAAATGGAATATGTTCATAGGGTAGACGAAACTATATACGCAATCTACATACATTTATCAAGAAGGA
GAAAAAGGAGGATAGTAAAGGAATACAGGTAAGCAAATTGATACTAATGGCTCAACGAAATGACGGTATC
GATAAGCTTGATATCGAATTCCTGCAGCCCGGGGGATCCACTAGTTCTAGAGTTAATTAA
Features (pLannotate 1.2.2; 12 found; start..end, strand, type, name):
    503..527     +  CDS            2xFLAG (fragment): two tandem FLAG® epitope tags
   7055..7411    -  CDS            GRS2 (fragment): SYG2_YEAST - Experimental evidence at protein level: Swiss-Prot protein existence level 1. Catalyzes the ATP-dependent ligation of glycine to the 3'-end of its cognate tRNA, via the formation of an aminoacyl-adenylate intermediate (Gly-AMP) (PubMed:23816885). Also produces diadenosine tetraphosphate (Ap4A), a universal pleiotropic signaling molecule needed for cell regulation pathways, by direct condensation of 2 ATPs. Thereby, may play a special role in Ap4A homeostasis (By similarity). From Saccharomyces cerevisiae (strain ATCC 204508 / S288c) (Baker's yeast).
   7409..7432    -  misc_feature   MCS (fragment): pBluescript multiple cloning site
   7445..7463    -  promoter       T3 promoter: promoter for bacteriophage T3 RNA polymerase
   7802..8390    -  rep_origin     ori: high-copy-number ColE1/pMB1/pBR322/pUC origin of replication
   8561..9421    -  CDS            AmpR: β-lactamase; bla; confers resistance to ampicillin, carbenicillin, and related antibiotics
   9422..9526    -  promoter       AmpR promoter: bla
   9553..10895   -  rep_origin     2μ ori: yeast 2μ plasmid origin of replication
  10963..10995   +  CDS            rop (fragment): Rop protein, which maintains plasmids at low copy number; rop
  11226..11630   +  promoter       LEU2 promoter: S. cerevisiae LEU2
  11643..12737   +  CDS            LEU2: 3-isopropylmalate dehydrogenase, required for leucine biosynthesis; S. cerevisiae LEU2; yeast auxotrophic marker
  12942..13002   -  misc_feature   MCS (fragment): pBluescript multiple cloning site
