>Addgene plasmid #115540 | pCHKU38.1-2.2 | addgene full sequence | sequence record 225609 | Addgene NGS Result
GAGAATGAAAAAAAAAAAAAAAAAAAGGCAGAGGAGAGCATAGAAATGGGGTTCACTTTTTGGTAAAGCT
ATAGCATGCCTATCACATATAAATAGAGTGCCAGTAGCGACTTTTTTCACACTCGAAATACTCTTACTAC
TGCTCTCTTGTTGTTTTTATCACTTCTTGTTTCTTCTTGGTAAATAGAATATCAAGCTACAAAAAGCATA
CAATCAACTATCAACTATTAACTATATCGTAATACACAATGGATTATAAGGATGATGATGATAAGACTAG
TATGACAAAAGCTATGCGGGTCTTCCTCTTTGGAGATCTAAATGTCTCCTTCGAGGAGAGCCTCAGAGAG
TTGCTCTACACCAAGGACATGCCAGTCTTGAAATCTTTCCTTGAAAAGGTGGCTTTTGCGCTTCGTGAGG
AGATTTCCCGCATGTCCTCTTCCTGGCAGGCGTTAATGCCACGTTTTACTACCTTAATCGATCTGCTCCC
TCAGATCAATGGCAAGATAGGAAGTCCGGCGCTTAGATTTGCTTTGCTCTGTGTGGCGGAGCTAGGACTG
TTCATTCGCTTCCATGAGCGAAGGTCTATTCCATATCCTACCGGGGACAACTCGTGTCTCTTGGGTATCT
GCACTGGATCTTTTGCTGCAGCTGCAGTCGCCGTATCCCGTGGCCTTACGGACCTCGTTCCCGCTGGCGT
CGAGGCGACTCTTGTAGCCCTACGTACAGCCACACTCTCGCTGCAATGTCGCTTTGACATGTGCAACATG
ACAGAGACAGGCTCATCCTGCTGGTCCGCTATTGTCAACCTCACGGAAGAGGACGCTACTAAGCTTGTTG
ATGCTTTCTGTGAAGCTCATCCGCGAGTCAGTAGGCCCTATCTCAGTGCGGTGTCCCCAACAAATGTGAC
CATCAGTGCGAATCCTCAAGTTCTCGACGACTTCTTGGCCTTCGCCAAAGTGCAATTTCGAAAGCTCTCC
ATCGAGTCTCCATACCATGCGCCACAGCTATTTCCGGAAGTTGTTTGCCTTTCTACGGTCAAAAAATATC
ACGATTCTCAGCTCGAAGCACGCCAGTTGCATGTTCCGCTCCTGCTTCCTTCTGGAGCAGAATGCGAGTC
TCGAAGCTTCGAAGATGTGTTGAAGGCGAGCACTCTTCACACACTCCATGAGAAAGTACGATGGGATCGT
GTTATCGAAACTGTGTGCACTTTACTGCAGCAGCGTAAGGCTAGTGCGTGCGAAATCATTCCTGTGCTGT
CCAATGCGCCGCAGCTATTGTTCACGCACATTCCTCGGAAGTGTGACATCCAAACTGTCGTCAGCGACCT
AGAGCGATGCGACCAAGGATCGGCTTGGAGCAATCCAACCGGCAAGTTTGAGCAGTCCAAGATCGCGATC
ATCGGCTTTTCGGGTCGGTATCCTGACTCTTCCAGCAACGACGAGTTCTGGGAGCTGCTACGTGCTGGAC
GCGATGTGCACAAGAGAATCCCCGAGGATAGGTTCGACTGGGAGGCACACTTCGATCCCACGGGAAAGAA
GAGAAATACCAGCAGGGTCCAGTACGGGTGCTTCATCAAAGAGCCTGGCGTTTTCGACACTCGATTTTTC
AACATGTCTCCACGCGAGGCTGCTAGTACCGATCCTGCGCAGCGCCTGTTGATCACGTCTACGTATGAAG
CGCTTGAGATGGCGGGCTTCGTGCCGAATCGTACGCCGTCAAGCCAGGTGGACCGCGTTGGGGTTTTCAT
GGGCACAACAAGCGACGACTGGCGCGAGGTCAACAGCGGACAAGATGTCGACACGTACTTCATCCCGGGC
GGGAACCGCGCCTTCATCCCCGGCAGAATCAGTTATTTCTTCAAGTTCTCCGGGCCGAGCCTCAGCATCG
ATACGGCGTGCTCTTCCAGCTTCTCCGCCATCCACGCAGCCTGCGCGTACTTGTGGAAGGGCGACTGTGA
CACGGCGATCGCGGGCGGCACCAACGTCCTGACCAATCCGGACAACTTCGCCGGGCTTGACCGAGGCCAC
TTTCTGTCTACAACGGGAAACTGTAAACCGTTCGACGACGCTGCGGATGGCTACTGCCGTGCAGACGCGG
TTGGCTGCGTCATCCTCAAGCGATACGAGGACGCCGTCGCCGACAACGACCCCGTCTACGGCCTGATCGC
AGGAGCGCACACAAATCATTGCGGCCAGGCCGAATCCATCACGCGTCCTCACGAGGGCGATCAGGCGTCC
GTGTTTAATCGCGTCTTGAGATACACCAACCAAGATCCTCGGGACGTCAGCTACGTTGAGATGCACGGAA
CAGGCACGCAAGCTGGGGATGCCACCGAGATGAACTCCGTCCTGTCATGCTTTGTCAGAGGCAAGCAACG
GACAGCAGAGTATCCGTTGTACATTGGCTCTGCGAAGGCCAACATTGGGCACGCAGAATCTGCATCTGGC
GTCTCCTCGCTGATCAAGGTGTTGCTAATGATGAAGCACAACGAAATCCCGCCGCACTGCGGAATCAAGG
GGAAGATCAACCACAATTACCCAGATCTCAAGGCGCTGAATGTCCACATTGCTTTCAAACCAACACCGTG
GACACGCGAGGGCTGCGTCGGTGGCAAACGTATTGCATTTTTGAACAATTTCAGCGCCGCAGGCGGCAAT
ACGGCTCTTTTGCTCGAAGACGGTCCCGTTCGCGCAACCCCAGCAAAAGACATTTCAAGGTCAATTTACC
CTGTGGCAGTTTCTGCGAAGAGTGCGAAATCTCTCGAGCGTAATGTGAAAGCAATGATTGCATTTCTTGA
GGCGAATCCTGACACTGCTCTCCCTAGCCTCTCATATACCACCACAGCGCGACGCATTCATCACAACTTC
AGAACCATGGTTTCTGGAACAGACTTAAAGTCAATAAAGCTCGAGCTTGACAAGATCCTGTCAAGTCTTC
CAGAGAAGCCCATTCCCAATGCTGCTTTGCTGCCGAAGATTGCATTTGCTTTTACTGGTCAGGGTTCCTT
GTACGTGGGAGTCACGAAGGAGCTTTTCGATGCCGACGAAGTGTTCAGGAGCGAAGTGCTGCGCTTGGAT
ATCATTGCTCAACAGCATGGACTACCAAGCTTCATTCCACTCCTCGATGGAAGTGCATCTGCGAGGCAAC
TTGAACAACCTACTATGGCGCATGTTGGTCACACGGCGCTGCAGATTGCCCTAACGAACATGTGGTCTAG
GTTTGGAATTTCTCCTGCTCTGGTCATCGGCCATAGCCTTGGCGAATACGCCGCACTTTATGCTGCAGGA
GTGCTGACGGCCTCTGATGCGATTTATCTTGTTGGGTCCCGCGCGCGTCTGCTTGAACAATCCTGTACTC
CTCGCTCGCATGCCATGATTTCAGTCAAGGCTTCCATGGCTGCAGTTGAGCCAATAGTCCAAAGTGGGTC
ATCCTGCGAGATTGCATGTGTAAATCAGCCTGATGCCACCGTTTTGAGCGGTCCGCGGGAAGAAATAGAT
TGCATTATGAAAGAGCTCGAAACACTGGGGCATAAATGCATCAAACTTGAAATTCCATATGCCTTCCATT
CGGCACAGGTTGACCCGATTCTGGAGCCTCTGGGACTTTGTGAAAGAGCTGTACAATTTTCAAATCCGAA
AATTCCTTTCCTGTCACCAATGATGGCAGCTGTAATCACAGAGGTGGAACCTTTCAAGGATGCATATCTG
ACTAAAGCATGTCGTAAACCAGTCAATTTCCATGCTGCTCTTCAAGCTGCGCAGGAATTAGGAATAGTGG
GTGACAAGACTTTATGGCTTGAAATCGGACCTCATCCTTTGTGCGCGGGAATGATCAAAGCGACTCTTGG
CTCTGACTCAGTCACAATGCCAACTCTGACAAAACGCCAGACCTCTTTGGCCTCTGTGGTTGTTGCTTTA
CAAGATCTCTACATACGAGGAATTGCTGTTGACTGGAACGAGTATTATCGACAAGACGCTACTTCGCTTC
AAGTTATTGAGCTTCCACAGTACAAGTGGGATCTTAAGAACTACTGGATTCAATATAAAAACAACTTCTG
TCTAACTAAGGGCGACAGCATTGAGACAAAGGATCTTTCACGCTGTACCGTACCGACCGTCGAAAAAACG
ATTATCACGCCTGCTGTTCAACACATTATTGAAATCAGTAAGGAAAAGGCCTCCATTGTTACTGAGACAG
ACATCAGCCATTCTGCACTTTCCAACGTGATTCAAGGCCACAAGGTCAATGGAATTGCATTGTGTCCGTC
ATCTCTCTACGCAGACATGGCCATGACTGTTTGTGAACAGTTGTGCAACGCCTGCGAGATACGCATCGAG
GAAAGCAGCTTCGAGGTCGGTAGTATGAACGTCAAAAAGCCTCTTATCGCAGATGGATCAACTCAATTAT
TGCGCGTATCCGCAACAGCTGATTTCGATTCACGGGAAATTGATTTGTCTTTTTACAGTGTTTCCGCGAG
TGGTACTAAATTAGCTGACCACGCAACTTGTAAAGCTCGTATCAGGAGCAAGGGCTCTCGCGATGACTGG
CAAAGGATGTCTTTCCTGATCAAACACAGACTGGAAGCTCTTGAAGCCAGTGTTGATCATGGCACCGCGA
ATAAGATGAACCGGGGTATTGTTTACAAGCTCTTCAGCGCTTTAGTCGACTACAGTCAAGGTTATCGCGG
CATGGAGGAGGTAACTCTTGACAGCAGTGCACTTGAAGCTACGGCCAAGGTTCGCTTCCAATGTGGCCCC
GAAGGCTACGTTCTCAACCCTCAGTGGATAGATTGTCTGGGCCATATCGCCGGTTTCATCATGAACGGAA
ATGACTCTGTTGCTTCCAGAGACACAGTCTTCGTGAATCATGGTTGGGAAAATATGCAGATCGCAACTAA
GTTCTCCGAGGATAAGACATATCGGACATATAACAAGATGCAGCTGACCACCAACAATATCTATGTTGGG
GACACATACATCCTTGAGGGTGACGAAATAGTTGCCATTTATTCTGGCATAAAGTTTCAAGGTGTGCCTC
GTCGTGTACTCGACCAGTTGCTTCCGTCTGGGCAGCGGCGAGCAATTCCAGTCACCACAACACCCGCTCC
CAAACTTCAAGAAGCCAAAATTTCAAATGCTCTTTCTAAGGGGAAGAGTATTTCATCACCGAAGCACAAG
GTGTCATCTATTAAAGACACGATTCTCAATCTAATTGCCGAGGCTGTTGGCCTTGATGTCAACGAACTGA
AACCCGACACGACCTTTGACGAGTGCGGAGTTGATTCTTTACTCTCACTCAATATTTCTAAAGCGATGCA
TGATCAGCTTGGGCTGGATATCAACTCCAGTACATTTGCAGAATGTCCAACAATCAGCTCTTTCTTGAGC
CGGGTTAAAGAAAACGAAGCTTCTCCAGGGACTCTAACACCTCAATCATCCAATTCCAGTACTGCCGATC
TCGATAGTCTTCTGGATGACAATATAAGTCTCGCGTCATCTATTACTAGCGATGAAGACGAGAAAGAGGA
GCCACTTGAAAAGAGCACCAACAAGACTATCGAGCTCATCAGATCAGTTATTGCTGCCGAAGTTGGACTT
GAACCATCTGAAATTGGTGATTCGACAAATTTCTCAGACCTCGGCATTGACTCTTTGCTCAGCCTTAACA
TTATGAGTCGTCTAGAGGAGATTATCGAGAGCGAGATTCCAAGGATGCTACTCGCGGAAAATGAGACACT
CGAGAAGGTAGCTCGCGCACTTGGTCTGCAGACAACCGTATCGAATGTGACTCTGGAAAAACAAAAGCAG
AAGCTAAGCAACAATACTTCCGAAACAAAGTTTGCAGTAAGGAGTCCACCGCATGCTTCTAGCCACCTCC
TGCAAGGTAACGCGAAGACTGCGACGAAAAAGCTTTTTCTTTTTCCAGATGGTTCTGGCTCTGCCTTTTC
CTACGCAAGCCTCTCAAGGATATCCCCCTCTGTGGCGGTCTATGGCCTTGCATGTCCATGGCAGAAAGAT
CCATGGTCCATGGCCGGCGTGTCTTTCTCTCAGCTCAGCGCCAAATTTATCGCAGCTATCAAAAAGATCC
AACCATGTGGACCATATCACCTCGGTGGCTGGTCTGCCGGTGGAATCAGTGCGTACGATGCTGCGCAACA
GCTTGCTGCCGATGGCGATGTTGTAGAGAGCCTTGTACTGATTGACTCTCCCAATCCCATTGGACTCGAG
AACCCTCCACAGCGGATGTATGACTTCTTTGACGAACTTGACTTTTTCGGCATGGAAGGCAAAGCACCAC
CAACATGGCTCCGCGCTCACTTTGATGCCTTCCTTACAACGCTTGATGAGTACAAGATTGCTCCATGGAA
ACAAGGAAACAGCCCAGCTACGTACATTGTATACGCAAAAAATGGCGTGTGCGACATGCTGAAGCCTGAG
GATCCGCGCCCCGAGATCAGGGATGACGACCCTAGGGAAATGAAGTGGCTACTGAACACGCGGACTGACT
TTTCTGCGACAGGCTGGAAGAGCCTTGTTGGAGATTGCAATGTCAGTGTTGGGGTTATTGAAGGAGTCAA
CCATTTCAGCATGATGAATAAGGGGCCCAAGTCGGATGAGCTTGCAGACTTCATCAAGAGTGCATTGAAG
ATGTAGGGAGATTGATAAGACTTTTCTAGTTGCATATCTTTTATATTTAAATCTTATCTATTAGTTAATT
TTTTGTAATTTATCCTTATATATAGTCTGGTTATTCTAAAATATCATTTCAGTATCTAAAAATTCCCCTC
TTTTTTCAGTTATATCTTAACAGGCGACAGTCCAAATGTTGATTTATCCCAGTCCGATTCATCAGGGTTG
TGAAGCATTTTGTCAATGGTCGAAATCACATCAGTAATAGTGCCTCTTACTTGCCTCATAGAATTTCTTT
CTCTTAACGTCACCGTTTGGTCTTTTATAGTTTCGAAATCTATGGTGATACCAAATGGTGTTCCCAATTC
ATCGTTACGGGCGTATTTTTTACCAATTGAAGTATTGGAATCGTCAATTTTAAAGTATATCTCTCTTTTA
CGTAAAGCCTGCGAGATCCTCTTAAGTATAGCGGGGAAGCCATCGTTATTCGATATTGTCGTAACAAATA
CTTTGATCGGCGCTATGCGGCCGCCACCGCGGTGGAGCTCCAGCTTTTGTTCCCTTTAGTGAGGGTTAAT
TGCGCGCTTGGCGAGACTCAAACAAGATATATTTTGCCCGCCTTACAGACGAAACTAGTTGGAGGTTATG
GAGCATACTATCACGTGGGCGGCCACTGGTGAGTTACTACACCCCAGGGGCAACGTTGATGCTCCTAAAA
AACTCTGGCTGGACGCAAGCCGTAACACCCGTGTCACTTCATAATCGTTTGCAATTCAGGGCTTGATCTA
CACATTACCCTGTTATCCCTATTAATTAATACGGTTATCCACAGAATCAGGGGATAACGCAGGAAAGAAC
ATGTGAGCAAAAGGCCAGCAAAAGGCCAGGAACCGTAAAAAGGCCGCGTTGCTGGCGTTTTTCCATAGGC
TCCGCCCCCCTGACGAGCATCACAAAAATCGACGCTCAAGTCAGAGGTGGCGAAACCCGACAGGACTATA
AAGATACCAGGCGTTTCCCCCTGGAAGCTCCCTCGTGCGCTCTCCTGTTCCGACCCTGCCGCTTACCGGA
TACCTGTCCGCCTTTCTCCCTTCGGGAAGCGTGGCGCTTTCTCATAGCTCACGCTGTAGGTATCTCAGTT
CGGTGTAGGTCGTTCGCTCCAAGCTGGGCTGTGTGCACGAACCCCCCGTTCAGCCCGACCGCTGCGCCTT
ATCCGGTAACTATCGTCTTGAGTCCAACCCGGTAAGACACGACTTATCGCCACTGGCAGCAGCCACTGGT
AACAGGATTAGCAGAGCGAGGTATGTAGGCGGTGCTACAGAGTTCTTGAAGTGGTGGCCTAACTACGGCT
ACACTAGAAGAACAGTATTTGGTATCTGCGCTCTGCTGAAGCCAGTTACCTTCGGAAAAAGAGTTGGTAG
CTCTTGATCCGGCAAACAAACCACCGCTGGTAGCGGTGGTTTTTTTGTTTGCAAGCAGCAGATTACGCGC
AGAAAAAAAGGATCTCAAGAAGATCCTTTGATCTTTTCTACGGGGTCTGACGCTCAGTGGAACGAAAACT
CACGTTAAGGGATTTTGGTCATGAGATTATCAAAAAGGATCTTCACCTAGATCCTTTTAAATTAAAAATG
AAGTTTTAAATCAATCTAAAGTATATATGAGTAAACTTGGTCTGACAGTTACCAATGCTTAATCAGTGAG
GCACCTATCTCAGCGATCTGTCTATTTCGTTCATCCATAGTTGCCTGACTCCCCGTCGTGTAGATAACTA
CGATACGGGAGGGCTTACCATCTGGCCCCAGTGCTGCAATGATACCGCGAGACCCACGCTCACCGGCTCC
AGATTTATCAGCAATAAACCAGCCAGCCGGAAGGGCCGAGCGCAGAAGTGGTCCTGCAACTTTATCCGCC
TCCATCCAGTCTATTAATTGTTGCCGGGAAGCTAGAGTAAGTAGTTCGCCAGTTAATAGTTTGCGCAACG
TTGTTGCCATTGCTACAGGCATCGTGGTGTCACGCTCGTCGTTTGGTATGGCTTCATTCAGCTCCGGTTC
CCAACGATCAAGGCGAGTTACATGATCCCCCATGTTGTGCAAAAAAGCGGTTAGCTCCTTCGGTCCTCCG
ATCGTTGTCAGAAGTAAGTTGGCCGCAGTGTTATCACTCATGGTTATGGCAGCACTGCATAATTCTCTTA
CTGTCATGCCATCCGTAAGATGCTTTTCTGTGACTGGTGAGTACTCAACCAAGTCATTCTGAGAATAGTG
TATGCGGCGACCGAGTTGCTCTTGCCCGGCGTCAATACGGGATAATACCGCGCCACATAGCAGAACTTTA
AAAGTGCTCATCATTGGAAAACGTTCTTCGGGGCGAAAACTCTCAAGGATCTTACCGCTGTTGAGATCCA
GTTCGATGTAACCCACTCGTGCACCCAACTGATCTTCAGCATCTTTTACTTTCACCAGCGTTTCTGGGTG
AGCAAAAACAGGAAGGCAAAATGCCGCAAAAAAGGGAATAAGGGCGACACGGAAATGTTGAATACTCATA
CTCTTCCTTTTTCAATATTATTGAAGCATTTATCAGGGTTATTGTCTCATGAGCGGATACATATTTGAAT
GTATTTAGAAAAATAAACAAATAGGGGTTCCGCGCACATTTCCCCGAAAAGTGCCACCTGAACGAAGCAT
CTGTGCTTCATTTTGTAGAACAAAAATGCAACGCGAGAGCGCTAATTTTTCAAACAAAGAATCTGAGCTG
CATTTTTACAGAACAGAAATGCAACGCGAAAGCGCTATTTTACCAACGAAGAATCTGTGCTTCATTTTTG
TAAAACAAAAATGCAACGCGAGAGCGCTAATTTTTCAAACAAAGAATCTGAGCTGCATTTTTACAGAACA
GAAATGCAACGCGAGAGCGCTATTTTACCAACAAAGAATCTATACTTCTTTTTTGTTCTACAAAAATGCA
TCCCGAGAGCGCTATTTTTCTAACAAAGCATCTTAGATTACTTTTTTTCTCCTTTGTGCGCTCTATAATG
CAGTCTCTTGATAACTTTTTGCACTGTAGGTCCGTTAAGGTTAGAAGAAGGCTACTTTGGTGTCTATTTT
CTCTTCCATAAAAAAAGCCTGACTCCACTTCCCGCGTTTACTGATTACTAGCGAAGCTGCGGGTGCATTT
TTTCAAGATAAAGGCATCCCCGATTATATTCTATACCGATGTGGATTGCGCATACTTTGTGAACAGAAAG
TGATAGCGTTGATGATTCTTCATTGGTCAGAAAATTATGAACGGTTTCTTCTATTTTGTCTCTATATACT
ACGTATAGGAAATGTTTACATTTTCGTATTGTTTTCGATTCACTCTATGAATAGTTCTTACTACAATTTT
TTTGTCTAAAGAGTAATACTAGAGATAAACATAAAAAATGTAGAGGTCGAGTTTAGATGCAAGTTCAAGG
AGCGAAAGGTGGATGGGTAGGTTATATAGGGATATAGCACAGAGATATATAGCAAAGAGATACTTTTGAG
CAATGTTTGTGGAAGCGGTATTCGCAATATTTTAGTAGCTCGTTACAGTCCGGTGCGTTTTTGGTTTTTT
GAAAGTGCGTCTTCAGAGCGCTTTTGGTTTTCAAAAGCGCTCTGAAGTTCCTATACTTTCTAGAGAATAG
GAACTTCGGAATAGGAACTTCAAAGCGTTTCCGAAAACGAGCGCTTCCGAAAATGCAACGCGAGCTGCGC
ACATACAGCTCACTGTTCACGTCGCACCTATATCTGCGTGTTGCCTGTATATATATATACATGAGAAGAA
CGGCATAGTGCGTGTTTATGCTTAAATGCGTACTTATATGCGTCTATTTATGTAGGATGAAAGGTAGTCT
AGTACCTCCTGTGATATTATCCCATTCCATGCGGGGTATCGTATGCTTCCTTCAGCACTACCCTTTAGCT
GTTCTATATGCTGCCACTCCTCAATTGGATTAGTCTCATCCTTCAATGCTATCATTTCCTTTGATATTGG
ATCATACTAAGAAACCATTATTATCATGACATTAACCTATAAAAATAGGCGTATCACGAGGCCCTTTCGT
CTCGCGCGTTTCGGTGATGACGGTGAGCGCGTTTCGGTGATGACGGTGAAAACCTCGGCGCGCCATTACC
CTGTTATCCCTAATATACAACGCAAAGAAGCTGGAAAATTGGCGAGGGAATCCTGTTTCTGTCTATCCAA
GAATGGGCATGAGGTGGCAACCGTCGTGCTAGCGTACAGGGTGCACTTTGTAACCATTTGGGACACCGGA
CACTCGCTGTTTTCGAAATTACCCTTTAAGCGCGGGTATTGAACCAGGCTTATGCCCAAGATCGTAGCAA
GCATTTAACTGTGGGAATACTCAGGTATCGTAAGATGCAAGAGTTCGAATCTCTTAGCAACCATTATTTT
TTTCCTCAACATAACGAGAACACACAGGGGCGCTATCGCACAGAATCAAATTCGATGACTGGAAATTTTT
TGTTAATTTCAGAGGTCGCCTGACGCATATACCTTTTTCAACTGAAAAATTGGGAGAAAAAGGAAAGGTG
AGAGCGCCGGAACCGGCTTTTCATATAGAATAGAGAAGCGTTCATGACTAAATGCTTGCATCACAATACT
TGAAGTTGACAATATTATTTAAGGACCTATTGTTTTTTCCAATAGGTGGTTAGCAATCGTCTTACTTTCT
AACTTTTCTTACCTTTTACATTTCAGCAATATATATATATATATTTCAAGGATATACCATTCTAATGTCT
GCCCCTAAGAAGATCGTCGTTTTGCCAGGTGACCACGTTGGTCAAGAAATCACAGCCGAAGCCATTAAGG
TTCTTAAAGCTATTTCTGATGTTCGTTCCAATGTCAAGTTCGATTTCGAAAATCATTTAATTGGTGGTGC
TGCTATCGATGCTACAGGTGTTCCACTTCCAGATGAGGCGCTGGAAGCCTCCAAGAAGGCTGATGCCGTT
TTGTTAGGTGCTGTGGGTGGTCCTAAATGGGGTACCGGTAGTGTTAGACCTGAACAAGGTTTACTAAAAA
TCCGTAAAGAACTTCAATTGTACGCCAACTTAAGACCATGTAACTTTGCATCCGACTCTCTTTTAGACTT
ATCTCCAATCAAGCCACAATTTGCTAAAGGTACTGACTTCGTTGTTGTCAGAGAATTAGTGGGAGGTATT
TACTTTGGTAAGAGAAAGGAAGACGATGGTGATGGTGTCGCTTGGGATAGTGAACAATACACCGTTCCAG
AAGTGCAAAGAATCACAAGAATGGCCGCTTTCATGGCCCTACAACATGAGCCACCATTGCCTATTTGGTC
CTTGGATAAAGCTAATGTTTTGGCCTCTTCAAGATTATGGAGAAAAACTGTGGAGGAAACCATCAAGAAC
GAATTCCCTACATTGAAGGTTCAACATCAATTGATTGATTCTGCCGCCATGATCCTAGTTAAGAACCCAA
CCCACCTAAATGGTATTATAATCACCAGCAACATGTTTGGTGATATCATCTCCGATGAAGCCTCCGTTAT
CCCAGGTTCCTTGGGTTTGTTGCCATCTGCGTCCTTGGCCTCTTTGCCAGACAAGAACACCGCATTTGGT
TTGTACGAACCATGCCACGGTTCTGCTCCAGATTTGCCAAAGAATAAGGTCAACCCTATCGCCACTATCT
TGTCTGCTGCAATGATGTTGAAATTGTCATTGAACTTGCCTGAAGAAGGTAAGGCCATTGAAGATGCAGT
TAAAAAGGTTTTGGATGCAGGTATCAGAACTGGTGATTTAGGTGGTTCCAACAGTACCACCGAAGTCGGT
GATGCTGTCGCCGAAGAAGTTAAGAAAATCCTTGCTTAAAAAGATTCTCTTTTTTTATGATATTTGTACA
TAAACTTTATAAATGAAATTCATAATAGAAACGACACGAAATTACAAAATGGAATATGTTCATAGGGTAG
ACGAAACTATATACGCAATCTACATACATTTATCAAGAAGGAGAAAAAGGAGGATGTAAAGGAATACAGG
TAAGCAAATTGATACTAATGGCTCAACGAAATGACGGTATCGATAAGCTTGATATCGAATTCCTGCAGCC
CGGGGGATCCACTAGTTCTAGATTAATTAATATCTAAAAATTGCCTTATGATCCGTCTCTCCGGTTACAG
CCTGTGTAACTGATTAATCCTGCCTTTCTAATCACCATTCTAATGTTTTAATTAAGGGATTTTGTCTTCA
TTAACGGCTTTCGCTCATAAAAATGTTATGACGTTTTGCCCGCAGGCGGGAAACCATCCACTTCACGAGA
CTGATCTCCTCTGCCGGAACACCGGGCATCTCCAACTTATAAGTTGGAGAAATAAGAGAATTTCAGATTG
A
Features (pLannotate 1.2.2; 13 found; start..end, strand, type, name):
    251..275     +  CDS            2xFLAG (fragment): two tandem FLAG® epitope tags
   6803..7159    -  CDS            GRS2 (fragment): SYG2_YEAST - Experimental evidence at protein level: Swiss-Prot protein existence level 1. Catalyzes the ATP-dependent ligation of glycine to the 3'-end of its cognate tRNA, via the formation of an aminoacyl-adenylate intermediate (Gly-AMP) (PubMed:23816885). Also produces diadenosine tetraphosphate (Ap4A), a universal pleiotropic signaling molecule needed for cell regulation pathways, by direct condensation of 2 ATPs. Thereby, may play a special role in Ap4A homeostasis (By similarity). From Saccharomyces cerevisiae (strain ATCC 204508 / S288c) (Baker's yeast).
   7157..7180    -  misc_feature   MCS (fragment): pBluescript multiple cloning site
   7193..7211    -  promoter       T3 promoter: promoter for bacteriophage T3 RNA polymerase
   7550..8138    -  rep_origin     ori: high-copy-number ColE1/pMB1/pBR322/pUC origin of replication
   8309..9169    -  CDS            AmpR: β-lactamase; bla; confers resistance to ampicillin, carbenicillin, and related antibiotics
   9170..9274    -  promoter       AmpR promoter: bla
   9301..10643   -  rep_origin     2μ ori: yeast 2μ plasmid origin of replication
  10711..10736   +  CDS            rop (fragment): Rop protein, which maintains plasmids at low copy number; rop
  10737..10766   +  CDS            rop (fragment): Rop protein, which maintains plasmids at low copy number; rop
  10997..11404   +  promoter       LEU2 promoter: S. cerevisiae LEU2
  11405..12499   +  CDS            LEU2: 3-isopropylmalate dehydrogenase, required for leucine biosynthesis; S. cerevisiae LEU2; yeast auxotrophic marker
  12703..12762   -  misc_feature   MCS (fragment): pBluescript multiple cloning site
