[The description below was written by a language model from this plasmid's Addgene catalogue record and pLannotate feature annotations shown in this document.]
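Description:
pCHKU38.1-2.2 is a yeast expression plasmid built on the pCHINT2A backbone, made for heterologous expression of part of a fungal biosynthetic gene cluster in Saccharomyces cerevisiae. It is an E. coli–yeast shuttle vector. A high-copy ColE1/pUC-type origin and an ampicillin resistance gene (β-lactamase with its own bla promoter) support propagation in bacteria. In yeast, a 2μ origin provides episomal, multicopy maintenance, and the LEU2 gene under its native promoter allows selection by leucine prototrophy in leu2 auxotrophic strains. Remnants of a pBluescript multiple cloning site, a T3 promoter and short rop fragments are backbone carry-over with no evident role in the payload.

The catalogued insert is about 6.4 kb from the fungus Verruconis gallopava. It is named as a PKS (polyketide synthase), while the alternative name describes it as tailoring genes for cluster PKS13, so the record is somewhat ambiguous about exactly which cluster component is carried. The depositor notes two SNPs that cause amino acid changes, K to N at residue 1461 and T to A at residue 1736. Both feature tables, one from the depositor sequence (13,010 nt) and one from the repository sequencing result (13,021 nt), leave the roughly 6.5 kb insert region unannotated. The only hit near its start is a short fragment matching a 2xFLAG tag, which is too partial to confirm a functional epitope. The yeast promoter and terminator driving the insert are not identified. A fragment matching the S. cerevisiae GRS2 coding sequence lies just downstream of the insert, but its function is not stated. The plasmid belongs to a platform for discovering fungal natural products by expressing cryptic clusters in yeast.
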