Addgene plasmid #115540: pCHKU38.1-2.2
Purpose: Expression of a fungal biosynthetic gene cluster
Depositing lab: Ronald Davis. Depositing organization: Stanford University. Publication: HEx: A heterologous expression platform for the discovery of fungal natural products. Harvey CJB, Tang M, Schlecht U, Horecka J, Fischer CR, Lin HC, Li J, Naughton B, Cherry J, Miranda M, Li YF, Chu AM, Hennessy JR, Vandova GA, Inglis D, Aiyar RS, Steinmetz LM, Davis RW, Medema MH, Sattely E, Khosla C, St Onge RP, Tang Y, Hillenmeyer ME. Sci Adv. 2018 Apr 11;4(4):eaar5459. doi: 10.1126/sciadv.aar5459. eCollection 2018 Apr. PubMed 29651464.
Backbone
  Vector backbone: pCHINT2A
  Vector type: Yeast Expression
  Selectable markers: LEU2
Growth in bacteria
  Bacterial resistance: Ampicillin, 100 μg/mL
  Growth temperature: 37°C
  Growth strain: DH5alpha
  Copy number: High Copy
Gene/Insert
  Gene/Insert name: PKS (alt name: Tailoring genes for cluster PKS13)
  Species: Verruconis gallopava
  Insert size (bp): 6375
  Cloning method: Unknown
Terms and licenses: Academic/Nonprofit Terms; Industry Terms: Not Available to Industry
Depositor comments: 2 SNPs, aa 1461 K->N, aa 1736 T->A
How to cite: pCHKU38.1-2.2 was a gift from Ronald Davis (Addgene plasmid # 115540 ; http://n2t.net/addgene:115540 ; RRID:Addgene_115540)
